Addgene plasmid #35288: pBbE6k-RFP
Depositing lab: Jay Keasling. Depositing organization: University of California, Berkeley. Publication: BglBrick vectors and datasheets: A synthetic biology platform for gene expression. Lee TS, Krupa RA, Zhang F, Hajimorad M, Holtz WJ, Prasad N, Lee SK, Keasling JD. J Biol Eng. 2011 Sep 20;5:12. 10.1186/1754-1611-5-12 PubMed 21933410.
Backbone
  Vector backbone: pBb
  Backbone size w/o insert (bp): 3644
  Vector type: Bacterial Expression, Synthetic Biology
Growth in bacteria
  Bacterial resistance: Kanamycin, 50 μg/mL
  Growth temperature: 37°C
  Growth strain: DH5alpha
  Copy number: High Copy
Gene/Insert
  Gene/Insert name: RFP (alt name: JBEI Part ID: JPUB_000054)
  Species: Synthetic
  Insert size (bp): 678
  Promoter: LlacO-1
  Cloning method: Restriction Enzyme
  Sequencing primers: 5′ jkRFP-R (gctttggaaccgtactggaa); 3′ jkRFP-F (tggtcactacgacgctgaag)
Terms and licenses: Academic/Nonprofit Terms; Industry Terms: Not Available to Industry
Depositor comments: JBEI Part ID: JPUB_000054; Origin: colE1
How to cite: pBbE6k-RFP was a gift from Jay Keasling (Addgene plasmid # 35288 ; http://n2t.net/addgene:35288 ; RRID:Addgene_35288)
