[The description below was written by a language model from this plasmid's Addgene catalogue record and pLannotate feature annotations shown in this document.]
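Description:
pBbE6k-RFP is a member of the BglBrick (pBb) family of modular bacterial expression vectors built as a standardized synthetic-biology platform for gene expression in E. coli. The plasmid totals about 4.3 kb, made up of a 3.6 kb backbone and a 678 bp insert. It replicates from a ColE1-type origin, listed as high copy, and is selected with kanamycin through a neo/nptII aminoglycoside phosphotransferase gene. That gene is followed by the phage lambda t0 terminator. The short tnpA fragment next to the marker and the tetracycline-resistance fragment upstream of the promoter are annotated only as partial matches. They are most likely non-functional remnants of the parts' source sequences rather than working genes.

The payload is mRFP1, a monomeric red fluorescent derivative of DsRed, expressed from the LlacO-1 promoter. This is a hybrid phage lambda PL-derived promoter carrying lac operator sites. The annotation software labels its core as a PLtetO-1 fragment because the two share the PL scaffold, but the two lac operators annotated immediately upstream are consistent with the catalogue designation. A divergently oriented lacI gene with its own promoter supplies lac repressor from the plasmid, so expression is held off until IPTG or lactose relieves repression, regardless of the host's lacI status. Transcription of the reporter ends at tandem rrnB T1 and T7Te terminators, which insulate the origin and marker from read-through.

The RFP cassette acts as a readout for characterizing this particular combination of origin, promoter and resistance marker. In the BglBrick scheme it also acts as a placeholder that can be exchanged by restriction cloning for a gene or pathway of interest.
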