Features (pLannotate 1.2.2; 14 found; start..end, strand, type, name):
     15..36      -  protein_bind   CAP binding site: CAP binding activates transcription in the presence of cAMP. E. coli catabolite activator protein
     49..1131    -  CDS            lacI: lac repressor; lacI; The lac repressor binds to the lac operator to inhibit transcription in E. coli. This inhibition can be relieved by adding lactose or isopropyl-β-D-thiogalactopyranoside (IPTG).
   1132..1209    -  promoter       lacI promoter: lacI
   1217..1496    -  CDS            TcR (fragment): tetracycline efflux protein; tet; confers resistance to tetracycline
   1502..1518    +  protein_bind   lac operator: The lac repressor binds to the lac operator to inhibit transcription in E. coli. This inhibition can be relieved by adding lactose or isopropyl-β-D-thiogalactopyranoside (IPTG). lac repressor encoded by lacI
   1525..1541    +  protein_bind   lac operator: The lac repressor binds to the lac operator to inhibit transcription in E. coli. This inhibition can be relieved by adding lactose or isopropyl-β-D-thiogalactopyranoside (IPTG). lac repressor encoded by lacI
   1541..1573    +  promoter       PLtetO-1 promoter (fragment): modified phage lambda PL promoter with tet operator sites (Lutz and Bujard, 1997)
   1609..2286    +  CDS            mRFP1: monomeric derivative of DsRed (Campbell et al., 2002)
   2319..2390    +  terminator     rrnB T1 terminator: transcription terminator T1 from the E. coli rrnB gene
   2406..2433    +  terminator     T7Te terminator: phage T7 early transcription terminator
   2591..3179    -  rep_origin     ori: high-copy-number ColE1/pMB1/pBR322/pUC origin of replication
   3267..3361    -  terminator     lambda t0 terminator: transcription terminator from phage lambda
   3395..4186    -  CDS            neo: KKA2_KLEPN - Also known as kan, nptII. Experimental evidence at protein level: Swiss-Prot protein existence level 1. Resistance to kanamycin, neomycin, paromomycin, ribostamycin, butirosin and gentamicin B. From Klebsiella pneumoniae.
   4218..4322    -  CDS            tnpA (fragment): TN5P_ECOLX - Also known as tnp. Experimental evidence at protein level: Swiss-Prot protein existence level 1. Mediates transposition of transposon Tn5 by a 'cut and paste' mechanism. First, the monomeric transposase binds the 19 bp inverted DNA repeats flanking the transposon. Then, dimerization of the DNA- bound transposase creates a synaptic DNA complex. After nicking of the first DNA strand, excision of the transposon proceeds through a series of intermediates. The transposase then mediates the insertion of the transposon at a new site by strand transfer. The activity of the wild- type tran
>Addgene plasmid #35288 | pBbE6k-RFP | depositor full sequence | sequence record 42955 | pBbE6k-RFP sequence 4322 bps
GACGTCGGTGCCTAATGAGTGAGCTAACTTACATTAATTGCGTTGCGCTCACTGCCCGCTTTCCAGTCGG
GAAACCTGTCGTGCCAGCTGCATTAATGAATCGGCCAACGCGCGGGGAGAGGCGGTTTGCGTATTGGGCG
CCAGGGTGGTTTTTCTTTTCACCAGTGAGACGGGCAACAGCTGATTGCCCTTCACCGCCTGGCCCTGAGA
GAGTTGCAGCAAGCGGTCCACGCTGGTTTGCCCCAGCAGGCGAAAATCCTGTTTGATGGTGGTTAACGGC
GGGATATAACATGAGCTGTCTTCGGTATCGTCGTATCCCACTACCGAGATGTCCGCACCAACGCGCAGCC
CGGACTCGGTAATGGCGCGCATTGCGCCCAGCGCCATCTGATCGTTGGCAACCAGCATCGCAGTGGGAAC
GATGCCCTCATTCAGCATTTGCATGGTTTGTTGAAAACCGGACATGGCACTCCAGTCGCCTTCCCGTTCC
GCTATCGGCTGAATTTGATTGCGAGTGAGATATTTATGCCAGCCAGCCAGACGCAGACGCGCCGAGACAG
AACTTAATGGGCCCGCTAACAGCGCGATTTGCTGGTGACCCAATGCGACCAGATGCTCCACGCCCAGTCG
CGTACCGTCTTCATGGGAGAAAATAATACTGTTGATGGGTGTCTGGTCAGAGACATCAAGAAATAACGCC
GGAACATTAGTGCAGGCAGCTTCCACAGCAATGGCATCCTGGTCATCCAGCGGATAGTTAATGATCAGCC
CACTGACGCGTTGCGCGAGAAGATTGTGCACCGCCGCTTTACAGGCTTCGACGCCGCTTCGTTCTACCAT
CGACACCACCACGCTGGCACCCAGTTGATCGGCGCGAGATTTAATCGCCGCGACAATTTGCGACGGCGCG
TGCAGGGCCAGACTGGAGGTGGCAACGCCAATCAGCAACGACTGTTTGCCCGCCAGTTGTTGTGCCACGC
GGTTGGGAATGTAATTCAGCTCCGCCATCGCCGCTTCCACTTTTTCCCGCGTTTTCGCAGAAACGTGGCT
GGCCTGGTTCACCACGCGGGAAACGGTCTGATAAGAGACACCGGCATACTCTGCGACATCGTATAACGTT
ACTGGTTTCACATTCACCACCCTGAATTGACTCTCTTCCGGGCGCTATCATGCCATACCGCGAAAGGTTT
TGCGCCATTCGATGGTGTCCGGGATCTCGACGCTCTCCCTTATGCGACTCCTGCATTAGGAAGCAGCCCA
GTAGTAGGTTGAGGCCGTTGAGCACCGCCGCCGCAAGGAATGGTGCATGCAAGGAGATGGCGCCCAACAG
TCCCCCGGCCACGGGGCCTGCCACCATACCCACGCCGAAACAAGCGCTCATGAGCCCGAAGTGGCGAGCC
CGATCTTCCCCATCGGTGATGTCGGCGATATAGGCGCCAGCAACCGCACCTGTGGCGCCGGTGATGCCGG
CCACGATGCGTCCGGCGTAGAGGATCGAGAATTGTGAGCGGATAACAATTGACATTGTGAGCGGATAACA
AGATACTGAGCACATCAGCAGGACGCACTGACCGAATTCAAAAGATCTTTTAAGAAGGAGATATACATAT
GGCGAGTAGCGAAGACGTTATCAAAGAGTTCATGCGTTTCAAAGTTCGTATGGAAGGTTCCGTTAACGGT
CACGAGTTCGAAATCGAAGGTGAAGGTGAAGGTCGTCCGTACGAAGGTACCCAGACCGCTAAACTGAAAG
TTACCAAAGGTGGTCCGCTGCCGTTCGCTTGGGACATCCTGTCCCCGCAGTTCCAGTACGGTTCCAAAGC
TTACGTTAAACACCCGGCTGACATCCCGGACTACCTGAAACTGTCCTTCCCGGAAGGTTTCAAATGGGAA
CGTGTTATGAACTTCGAAGACGGTGGTGTTGTTACCGTTACCCAGGACTCCTCCCTGCAAGACGGTGAGT
TCATCTACAAAGTTAAACTGCGTGGTACCAACTTCCCGTCCGACGGTCCGGTTATGCAGAAAAAAACCAT
GGGTTGGGAAGCTTCCACCGAACGTATGTACCCGGAAGACGGTGCTCTGAAAGGTGAAATCAAAATGCGT
CTGAAACTGAAAGACGGTGGTCACTACGACGCTGAAGTTAAAACCACCTACATGGCTAAAAAACCGGTTC
AGCTGCCGGGTGCTTACAAAACCGACATCAAACTGGACATCACCTCCCACAACGAAGACTACACCATCGT
TGAACAGTACGAACGTGCTGAAGGTCGTCACTCCACCGGTGCTTAAGGATCCAAACTCGAGTAAGGATCT
CCAGGCATCAAATAAAACGAAAGGCTCAGTCGAAAGACTGGGCCTTTCGTTTTATCTGTTGTTTGTCGGT
GAACGCTCTCTACTAGAGTCACACTGGCTCACCTTCGGGTGGGCCTTTCTGCGTTTATACCTAGGGCGTT
CGGCTGCGGCGAGCGGTATCAGCTCACTCAAAGGCGGTAATACGGTTATCCACAGAATCAGGGGATAACG
CAGGAAAGAACATGTGAGCAAAAGGCCAGCAAAAGGCCAGGAACCGTAAAAAGGCCGCGTTGCTGGCGTT
TTTCCATAGGCTCCGCCCCCCTGACGAGCATCACAAAAATCGACGCTCAAGTCAGAGGTGGCGAAACCCG
ACAGGACTATAAAGATACCAGGCGTTTCCCCCTGGAAGCTCCCTCGTGCGCTCTCCTGTTCCGACCCTGC
CGCTTACCGGATACCTGTCCGCCTTTCTCCCTTCGGGAAGCGTGGCGCTTTCTCATAGCTCACGCTGTAG
GTATCTCAGTTCGGTGTAGGTCGTTCGCTCCAAGCTGGGCTGTGTGCACGAACCCCCCGTTCAGCCCGAC
CGCTGCGCCTTATCCGGTAACTATCGTCTTGAGTCCAACCCGGTAAGACACGACTTATCGCCACTGGCAG
CAGCCACTGGTAACAGGATTAGCAGAGCGAGGTATGTAGGCGGTGCTACAGAGTTCTTGAAGTGGTGGCC
TAACTACGGCTACACTAGAAGGACAGTATTTGGTATCTGCGCTCTGCTGAAGCCAGTTACCTTCGGAAAA
AGAGTTGGTAGCTCTTGATCCGGCAAACAAACCACCGCTGGTAGCGGTGGTTTTTTTGTTTGCAAGCAGC
AGATTACGCGCAGAAAAAAAGGATCTCAAGAAGATCCTTTGATCTTTTCTACGGGGTCTGACGCTCAGTG
GAACGAAAACTCACGTTAAGGGATTTTGGTCATGACTAGTGCTTGGATTCTCACCAATAAAAAACGCCCG
GCGGCAACCGAGCGTTCTGAACAAATCCAGATGGAGTTCTGAGGTCATTACTGGATCTATCAACAGGAGT
CCAAGCGAGCTCTCGAACCCCAGAGTCCCGCTCAGAAGAACTCGTCAAGAAGGCGATAGAAGGCGATGCG
CTGCGAATCGGGAGCGGCGATACCGTAAAGCACGAGGAAGCGGTCAGCCCATTCGCCGCCAAGCTCTTCA
GCAATATCACGGGTAGCCAACGCTATGTCCTGATAGCGGTCCGCCACACCCAGCCGGCCACAGTCGATGA
ATCCAGAAAAGCGGCCATTTTCCACCATGATATTCGGCAAGCAGGCATCGCCATGGGTCACGACGAGATC
CTCGCCGTCGGGCATGCGCGCCTTGAGCCTGGCGAACAGTTCGGCTGGCGCGAGCCCCTGATGCTCTTCG
TCCAGATCATCCTGATCGACAAGACCGGCTTCCATCCGAGTACGTGCTCGCTCGATGCGATGTTTCGCTT
GGTGGTCGAATGGGCAGGTAGCCGGATCAAGCGTATGCAGCCGCCGCATTGCATCAGCCATGATGGATAC
TTTCTCGGCAGGAGCAAGGTGAGATGACAGGAGATCCTGCCCCGGCACTTCGCCCAATAGCAGCCAGTCC
CTTCCCGCTTCAGTGACAACGTCGAGCACAGCTGCGCAAGGAACGCCCGTCGTGGCCAGCCACGATAGCC
GCGCTGCCTCGTCCTGCAGTTCATTCAGGGCACCGGACAGGTCGGTCTTGACAAAAAGAACCGGGCGCCC
CTGCGCTGACAGCCGGAACACGGCGGCATCAGAGCAGCCGATTGTCTGTTGTGCCCAGTCATAGCCGAAT
AGCCTCTCCACCCAAGCGGCCGGAGAACCTGCGTGCAATCCATCTTGTTCAATCATGCGAAACGATCCTC
ATCCTGTCTCTTGATCAGATCATGATCCCCTGCGCCATCAGATCCTTGGCGGCAAGAAAGCCATCCAGTT
TACTTTGCAGGGCTTCCCAACCTTACCAGAGGGCGCCCCAGCTGGCAATTCC
