>Addgene plasmid #35288 | pBbE6k-RFP | addgene partial sequence | sequence record 43542 | jkRFP-F 5'-tggtcactacgacgctgaag-3'
TTCAGCTGCCGGGTGCTTACAAAACCGACATCAAACTGGACATCACCTCCCACAACGAAGACTACACCAT
CGTTGAACAGTACGAACGTGCTGAAGGTCGTCACTCCACCGGTGCTTAAGGATCCAAACTCGAGTAAGGA
TCTCCAGGCATCAAATAAAACGAAAGGCTCAGTCGAAAGACTGGGCCTTTCGTTTTATCTGTTGTTTGTC
GGTGAACGCTCTCTACTAGAGTCACACTGGCTCACCTTCGGGTGGGCCTTTCTGCGTTTATACCTAGGGC
GTTCGGCTGCGGCGAGCGGTATCAGCTCACTCAAAGGCGGTAATACGGTTATCCACAGAATCAGGGGATA
ACGCAGGAAAGAACATGTGAGCAAAAGGCCAGCAAAAGGCCAGGAACCGTAAAAAGGCCGCGTTGCTGGC
GTTTTTCCATAGGCTCCGCCCCCCTGACGAGCATCACAAAAATCGACGCTCAAGTCAGAGGTGGCGAAAC
CCGACAGGACTATAAAGATACCAGGCGTTTCCCCCTGGAAGCTCCCTCGTGCGCTCTCCTGTTCCGACCC
TGCCGCTTACCGGATACCTGTCCGCCTTTCTCCCTTCGGGAAGCGTGGCGCTTTCTCATAGCTCACGCTG
TAGGTATCTCAGTTCGGTGTAGGTCGTTCGCTCCAAGCTGGGCTGTGTGCACGAACCCCCCGTTCAGCCC
GACCGCTGCGCCTTATCCGGTAACTATCGTCTTGAGTCCAACCCGGTAAGACACGACTTATCGCCACTGG
CAGCAGCCACTGGTAACAGGATTAGCAGAGCGAGGTATGTAGGCGGTGCTACAGAGTTCTTGAAGTGGTG
GCCTAACTACGGCTACACTAGAAANACAGTATTTGGTATCTGCGCTCTGCTGAAGCCAGTTACCTTCGGA
AAAAGAGTTGGTAGCTCTTGATCCGGCAACAA
