>Addgene plasmid #35288 | pBbE6k-RFP | addgene partial sequence | sequence record 43543 | jkRFP-R 5'-gctttggaaccgtactggaa-3'
GAACGGCAGCGGACCACCTTTGGTAACTTTCAGTTTAGCGGTCTGGGTACCTTCGTACGGACGACCTTCA
CCTTCACCTTCGATTTCGAACTCGTGACCGTTAACGGAACCTTCCATACGAACTTTGAAACGCATGAACT
CTTTGATAACGTCTTCGCTACTCGCCATATGTATATCTCCTTCTTAAAAGATCTTTTGAATTCGGTCAGT
GCGTCCTGCTGATGTGCTCAGTATCTTGTTATCCGCTCACAATGTCAATTGTTATCCGCTCACAATTCTC
GATCCTCTACGCCGGACGCATCGTGGCCGGCATCACCGGCGCCACAGGTGCGGTTGCTGGCGCCTATATC
GCCGACATCACCGATGGGGAAGATCGGGCTCGCCACTTCGGGCTCATGAGCGCTTGTTTCGGCGTGGGTA
TGGTGGCAGGCCCCGTGGCCGGGGGACTGTTGGGCGCCATCTCCTTGCATGCACCATTCCTTGCGGCGGC
GGTGCTCAACGGCCTCAACCTACTACTGGGCTGCTTCCTAATGCAGGAGTCGCATAAGGGAGAGCGTCGA
GATCCCGGACACCATCGAATGGCGCAAAACCTTTCGCGGTATGGCATGATAGCGCCCGGAAGAGAGTCAA
TTCAGGGTGGTGAATGTGAAACCAGTAACGTTATACGATGTCGCAGAGTATGCCGGTGTCTCTTATCAGA
CCGTTTCCCGCGTGGTGAACCAGGCCAGCCACGTTTCTGCGAAAACGCGGGAAAAAGTGGAAGCGGCGAT
GGCGGAGCTGAATTACATTCCCAACCGCGTGGCACAACAACTGGCGGGCAAACAGTCGTTGCTGATTGGC
GTTGCCACCTCCAGTCTGGCCCTGCACGCGCCGTCGCAAATTGTCGCGGCGATTAAATCTCGCGCCGATC
AAC
